Addgene plasmid #43020: I-ATGC
Depositing lab: Chad Cowan & Kiran Musunuru. Depositing organization: Harvard University. Publication: A TALEN Genome-Editing System for Generating Human Stem Cell-Based Disease Models. Ding Q, Lee YK, Schaefer EA, Peters DT, Veres A, Kim K, Kuperwasser N, Motola DL, Meissner TB, Hendriks WT, Trevisan M, Gupta RM, Moisan A, Banks E, Friesen M, Schinzel RT, Xia F, Tang A, Xia Y, Figueroa E, Wann A, Ahfeldt T, Daheron L, Zhang F, Rubin LL, Peng LF, Chung RT, Musunuru K, Cowan CA. Cell Stem Cell. 2012 Dec 12. pii: S1934-5909(12)00645-5. doi: 10.1016/j.stem.2012.11.011. PubMed 23246482.
Backbone
  Vector backbone: pCRII-TOPO
  Backbone manufacturer: Invitrogen
  Backbone size w/o insert (bp): 3973
  Vector type: Bacterial Cloning
Growth in bacteria
  Bacterial resistance: Ampicillin and Kanamycin, 100 & 50 μg/mL
  Growth temperature: 37°C
  Growth strain: Top10
  Copy number: High Copy
Gene/Insert
  Gene/Insert name: I-ATGC
  Species: Synthetic
  Insert size (bp): 424
  Cloning method: TOPO Cloning
  Sequencing primers: 5′ T7; 3′ M13-rev
Terms and licenses: Academic/Nonprofit Terms; Industry Terms: Not Available to Industry
How to cite: I-ATGC was a gift from Chad Cowan & Kiran Musunuru (Addgene plasmid # 43020 ; http://n2t.net/addgene:43020 ; RRID:Addgene_43020)
