[The description below was written by a language model from this plasmid's Addgene catalogue record.]
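Description:
I-ATGC is a bacterial cloning plasmid built on the commercial pCRII-TOPO backbone (about 4 kb without insert), into which a 424 bp synthetic fragment was placed by TOPO cloning. It is a high-copy plasmid propagated in E. coli and carries both ampicillin and kanamycin resistance, as is standard for this backbone, so either or both antibiotics can be used for selection. The insert lies between the T7 and M13-reverse priming sites of the vector, which are the sites listed for sequence verification. No feature table is supplied with the record, so the backbone's origins of replication and other elements are not itemised. As a pure cloning vector, it is not described as having any promoter intended to express the insert in bacterial or mammalian cells.

The insert is described only by its name and as synthetic; the record does not explicitly state its composition or function. The plasmid was deposited in connection with a TALEN genome-editing system developed for generating human stem cell-based disease models. In that context, the name and the insert size are consistent with a pre-assembled module of TAL effector repeats recognising the four-base sequence A-T-G-C, with the "I" prefix plausibly indicating its position or series in a library of such building blocks. That reading is an inference rather than something the catalogue fields state. On this interpretation, the plasmid would serve as a storage and source vector from which the repeat module is released or amplified and combined with other modules to build full-length, custom TALEN DNA-binding arrays, rather than being used directly for expression or delivery into cells.
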