>Addgene plasmid #43020 | I-ATGC | depositor partial sequence | sequence record 58285 | I-ATGC sequence 424 bps
CGTCTCCTGACCCCAGAGCAGGTCGTGGCAATCGCCTCCAACATTGGCGGGAAACAGGCACTCGAGACTG
TCCAGCGCCTGCTTCCCGTGCTGTGCCAAGCGCACGGACTCACCCCAGAGCAGGTCGTGGCCATTGCCTC
GAATGGAGGGGGCAAACAGGCGTTGGAAACCGTACAACGATTGCTGCCGGTGCTGTGCCAAGCGCACGGC
CTCACCCCAGAGCAGGTCGTGGCAATCGCGAGCAATAACGGCGGAAAACAGGCTTTGGAAACGGTGCAGA
GGCTCCTTCCAGTGCTGTGCCAAGCGCACGGATTAACCCCAGAGCAGGTCGTGGCGATCGCAAGCCACGA
CGGAGGAAAGCAAGCCTTGGAAACAGTACAGAGGCTGTTGCCTGTGCTGTGCCAAGCGCACGGCTTAAGA
GACG
