>Addgene plasmid #43020 | I-ATGC | addgene partial sequence | sequence record 59941 | M13-F20 5'-TGTAAAACGACGGCCAGT-3'
CTATAGGGCGAATTGGGCCCTCTAGATGCATGCTCGAGCGGCCGCCAGTGTGATGGATATCTGCAGAATT
CGCCCTTATATAGATGCCGTCCTAGCGCGTCTCCTGACCCCAGAGCAGGTCGTGGCAATCGCCTCCAACA
TTGGCGGGAAACAGGCACTCGAGACTGTCCAGCGCCTGCTTCCCGTGCTGTGCCAAGCGCACGGACTCAC
CCCAGAGCAGGTCGTGGCCATTGCCTCGAATGGAGGGGGCAAACAGGCGTTGGAAACCGTACAACGATTG
CTGCCGGTGCTGTGCCAAGCGCACGGCCTCACCCCAGAGCAGGTCGTGGCAATCGCGAGCAATAACGGCG
GAAAACAGGCTTTGGAAACGGTGCAGAGGCTCCTTCCAGTGCTGTGCCAAGCGCACGGATTAACCCCAGA
GCAGGTCGTGGCGATCGCAAGCCACGACGGAGGAAAGCAAGCCTTGGAAACAGTACAGAGGCTGTTGCCT
GTGCTGTGCCAAGCGCACGGCTTAAGAGACGTGGGCACAGGAAAGATACTTAAGGGCGAATTCCAGCACA
CTGGCGGCCGTTACTAGTGGATCCGAGCTCGGTACCAAGCTTGATGCATAGCTTGAGTATTCTATAGTGT
CACCTAAATAGCTTGGCGTAATCATGGTCATAGCTGTTTCCTGTGTGAAATTGTTATCCGCTCACAATTC
CACACAACATACGAGCCGGAAGCATAAAGTGTAAAGCCTGGGGTGCCTAATGAGTGAGCTAACTCACATT
AATTGCGTTGCGCTCACTGCCCGCTTTCCAGTCGGGAAACCTGTCGTGCCAGCTGCATTAATGAATCGGC
CAACGCGCGGGGAGAGGCGGTTTGCGTATTG
